>Addgene plasmid #169462 | pTwist-SARS-CoV-2 Δ18 B.1.351v1 | addgene full sequence | sequence record 338626 | Addgene NGS Result
TATTCTGAGTCCAAGCTAGGCCCTTTTGCTAATCATGTTCATACCTCTTATCTTCCTCCCACAGCTCCTG
GGCAACGTGCTGGTCTGTGTGCTGGCCCATCACTTTGGCAAAGGCGGCCGCCATGTTTGTGTTCCTCGTT
CTCCTGCCCCTCGTTTCTTCCCAATGCGTGAACCTCACAACTAGAACGCAGCTCCCACCCGCTTACACGA
ACTCTTTTACTCGTGGAGTATACTATCCCGATAAAGTCTTTAGGTCCAGTGTCCTTCATTCTACTCAAGA
CCTTTTCCTGCCATTCTTCTCAAATGTCACCTGGTTCCATGCTATCCACGTTTCTGGCACCAACGGAACT
AAACGATTTGCTAATCCCGTCTTGCCATTTAACGATGGCGTATACTTTGCCTCAACGGAGAAGTCCAACA
TTATCCGGGGATGGATATTTGGCACCACCCTGGACTCCAAGACACAGTCTCTCCTCATTGTGAACAACGC
CACCAATGTCGTCATCAAAGTCTGTGAATTTCAATTTTGTAACGATCCCTTTCTCGGGGTTTATTATCAT
AAGAATAACAAGTCTTGGATGGAGTCAGAGTTCCGCGTTTACAGTTCCGCTAACAACTGTACTTTTGAGT
ACGTTTCCCAACCATTTCTCATGGATCTTGAAGGGAAGCAAGGCAACTTCAAGAATCTCCGCGAATTTGT
GTTTAAGAATATAGACGGCTACTTCAAAATTTATAGCAAGCATACCCCGATAAATCTGGTTCGGGGTCTC
CCTCAAGGCTTCTCCGCGTTGGAACCCCTCGTGGACTTGCCGATTGGCATCAACATCACCCGGTTCCAAA
CCCTTCATCGAAGCTACCTCACGCCTGGCGACAGTAGTAGTGGTTGGACAGCGGGCGCAGCAGCCTACTA
TGTGGGATATTTGCAACCACGCACCTTTCTTCTCAAATATAACGAAAACGGAACAATTACCGATGCCGTA
GACTGTGCCCTCGATCCCCTGTCCGAAACTAAATGCACACTCAAGTCCTTCACAGTTGAGAAAGGCATAT
ACCAAACCAGTAACTTCCGCGTCCAACCCACCGAATCCATTGTTCGATTCCCTAACATCACCAATTTGTG
TCCTTTCGGTGAAGTATTTAATGCCACTCGATTTGCATCAGTTTATGCCTGGAATCGCAAGCGAATATCA
AATTGTGTTGCAGATTATAGTGTCCTGTATAATAGCGCATCATTCAGCACTTTTAAGTGTTATGGGGTCA
GCCCTACGAAATTGAATGACTTGTGTTTTACCAACGTTTACGCAGATTCTTTCGTCATACGCGGCGACGA
AGTCCGACAGATTGCACCGGGGCAAACCGGAAATATAGCAGACTATAATTATAAGTTGCCGGATGACTTC
ACCGGCTGCGTTATAGCATGGAACTCCAATAATCTCGATTCAAAAGTCGGCGGCAACTATAATTATCTTT
ACCGCCTGTTTCGCAAGTCAAATCTGAAGCCCTTTGAACGTGACATCTCCACCGAAATTTATCAAGCTGG
CAGCACCCCATGTAATGGAGTGAAAGGGTTTAACTGTTATTTTCCCCTTCAATCATACGGATTTCAACCA
ACATATGGGGTGGGCTATCAACCATATCGGGTGGTAGTCTTGAGCTTTGAGCTGCTCCACGCACCGGCTA
CAGTTTGCGGACCGAAGAAAAGCACTAACCTGGTGAAGAATAAATGTGTGAACTTCAACTTTAATGGGCT
CACCGGAACAGGGGTGCTGACAGAATCAAACAAGAAATTTCTCCCTTTTCAACAATTTGGTAGAGACATT
GCCGATACCACAGATGCCGTCCGCGATCCGCAAACACTGGAAATCCTCGATATAACACCCTGTAGCTTCG
GCGGGGTCAGCGTGATAACTCCCGGAACGAACACATCCAACCAAGTGGCTGTCCTGTATCAAGGTGTCAA
CTGTACCGAAGTCCCTGTGGCGATACACGCCGACCAACTGACACCCACCTGGAGAGTCTACTCAACAGGT
TCCAATGTCTTTCAAACTAGAGCGGGTTGTCTCATTGGCGCTGAGCATGTCAATAATTCATACGAATGTG
ATATTCCTATTGGGGCAGGAATCTGTGCGTCTTATCAAACTCAAACGAACTCACCACGGCGCGCTCGCTC
AGTAGCCAGCCAGTCCATAATCGCCTATACCATGAGTCTCGGGGTTGAGAACTCCGTGGCTTATTCAAAC
AATTCCATCGCAATCCCAACTAACTTTACCATTAGCGTTACCACGGAAATCTTGCCCGTCAGCATGACTA
AGACGAGCGTAGACTGTACGATGTATATCTGTGGGGATTCCACCGAGTGTAGCAACCTCTTGCTTCAATA
CGGGTCTTTCTGTACTCAACTCAACCGAGCATTGACCGGAATTGCGGTCGAACAAGACAAGAATACCCAA
GAGGTGTTCGCACAAGTAAAGCAAATATACAAAACGCCGCCAATCAAAGATTTTGGCGGGTTTAATTTTA
GCCAAATACTGCCAGACCCATCTAAGCCTTCAAAACGCAGCTTTATCGAGGATCTGCTGTTCAACAAAGT
TACGTTGGCTGACGCGGGTTTCATTAAGCAGTATGGGGATTGTTTGGGAGACATTGCGGCCCGCGACCTT
ATCTGTGCTCAAAAATTCAATGGGTTGACAGTTCTGCCCCCTCTGCTCACTGATGAGATGATTGCACAGT
ATACATCAGCATTGTTGGCAGGAACCATTACATCCGGCTGGACTTTTGGCGCGGGTGCGGCCCTTCAAAT
ACCTTTCGCTATGCAAATGGCTTACAGATTCAATGGGATTGGTGTCACGCAAAATGTATTGTATGAAAAT
CAGAAGCTGATCGCTAATCAATTTAACAGCGCGATTGGCAAGATCCAAGATTCACTGTCAAGCACAGCGT
CCGCCCTCGGCAAACTCCAAGATGTTGTGAATCAAAACGCCCAGGCCCTGAATACCCTCGTGAAGCAACT
GAGTTCTAACTTCGGCGCAATCTCCAGCGTCCTCAACGACATATTGTCCAGACTTGATAAGGTGGAAGCC
GAGGTGCAAATTGATCGGCTCATCACAGGCAGGCTCCAGTCACTCCAAACTTATGTGACACAACAGTTGA
TCCGGGCTGCTGAGATACGAGCAAGCGCCAACCTGGCCGCCACTAAAATGTCAGAGTGCGTGCTCGGGCA
GTCCAAACGGGTTGACTTTTGTGGCAAGGGCTATCACTTGATGTCCTTCCCCCAATCCGCCCCACATGGA
GTGGTCTTTCTCCACGTCACTTATGTCCCTGCTCAAGAGAAGAACTTTACGACAGCTCCAGCAATCTGTC
ACGATGGCAAAGCGCACTTTCCCAGGGAAGGCGTTTTCGTCAGTAATGGCACGCATTGGTTTGTGACCCA
AAGGAATTTCTATGAACCCCAAATCATAACCACTGACAATACATTTGTCTCAGGCAACTGTGATGTGGTC
ATTGGGATCGTGAACAACACGGTATATGATCCCCTGCAACCCGAGTTGGATAGCTTCAAAGAGGAATTGG
ATAAATACTTTAAGAATCATACTTCACCCGATGTTGATCTCGGGGACATATCAGGAATAAATGCAAGTGT
CGTCAACATTCAGAAAGAGATTGATCGCCTTAATGAGGTCGCCAAGAACTTGAATGAATCTTTGATCGAC
TTGCAAGAACTGGGCAAATACGAACAATATATTAAATGGCCCTGGTACATTTGGTTGGGCTTTATCGCCG
GACTTATAGCTATCGTTATGGTCACAATTATGTTGTGCTGTATGACTAGCTGTTGTTCCTGCTTGAAAGG
ATGTTGCAGTTGCGGATCTTGTTGTAAATAAAGGATCCTCTAGAAGTTGTCTCCTCCTGCACTGACTGAC
TGATACAATCGATTTCTGGATCCGCAGGCCTAATCAACCTCTGGATTACAAAATTTGTGAAAGATTGACT
GGTATTCTTAACTATGTTGCTCCTTTTACGCTATGTGGATACGCTGCTTTAATGCCTTTGTATCATGCTA
TTGCTTCCCGTATGGCTTTCATTTTCTCCTCCTTGTATAAATCCTGGTTGCTGTCTCTTTATGAGGAGTT
GTGGCCCGTTGTCAGGCAACGTGGCGTGGTGTGCACTGTGTTTGCTGACGCAACCCCCACTGGTTGGGGC
ATTGCCACCACCTGTCAGCTCCTTTCCGGGACTTTCGCTTTCCCCCTCCCTATTGCCACGGCGGAACTCA
TCGCCGCCTGCCTTGCCCGCTGCTGGACAGGGGCTCGGCTGTTGGGCACTGACAATTCCGTGGTGTTGTC
GGGGAAGCTGACGTCCTTTCCATGGCTGCTCGCCTGTGTTGCCACCTGGATTCTGCGCGGGACGTCCTTC
TGCTACGTCCCTTCGGCCCTCAATCCAGCGGACCTTCCTTCCCGCGGCCTGCTGCCGGCTCTGCGGCCTC
TTCCGCGTCTTCGCCTTCGCCCTCAGACGAGTCGGATCTCCCTTTGGGCCGCCTCCCCGCCTGTCTAGCT
TGACTGACTGAGATACAGCGTACCTTCAGCTCACAGACATGATAAGATACATTGATGAGTTTGGACAAAC
CACAACTAGAATGCAGTGAAAAAAATGCTTTATTTGTGAAATTTGTGATGCTATTGCTTTATTTGTAACC
ATTATAAGCTGCAATAAACAAGTTAACAACAACAATTGCATTCATTTTATGTTTCAGGTTCAGGGGGAGG
TGTGGGAGGTTTTTTAAAGCAAGTAAAACCTCTACAAATGTGGTATTGGCCCATCTCTATCGGTATCGTA
GCATAACCCCTTGGGGCCTCTAAACGGGTCTTGAGGGGTTTTTTGTGCCCCTCGGGCCGGATTGCTATCT
ACCGGCATTGGCGCAGAAAAAAATGCCTGATGCGACGCTGCGCGTCTTATACTCCCACATATGCCAGATT
CAGCAACGGATACGGCTTCCCCAACTTGCCCACTTCCATACGTGTCCTCCTTACCAGAAATTTATCCTTA
AGGTCGTCAGCTATCCTGCAGGCGATCTCTCGATTTCGATCAAGACATTCCTTTAATGGTCTTTTCTGGA
CACCACTAGGGGTCAGAAGTAGTTCATCAAACTTTCTTCCCTCCCTAATCTCATTGGTTACCTTGGGCTA
TCGAAACTTAATTAAGCGATCTGCATCTCAATTAGTCAGCAACCATAGTCCCGCCCCTAACTCCGCCCAT
CCCGCCCCTAACTCCGCCCAGTTCCGCCCATTCTCCGCCCCATCGCTGACTAATTTTTTTTATTTATGCA
GAGGCCGAGGCCGCCTCGGCCTCTGAGCTATTCCAGAAGTAGTGAGGAGGCTTTTTTGGAGGCCTAGGCT
TTTGCAAAGGAGGTAGCCAACATGATTGAACAAGATGGATTGCACGCAGGTTCTCCCGCCGCTTGGGTGG
AGAGGCTATTCGGCTATGACTGGGCACAACAGACAATCGGCTGCTCTGATGCCGCCGTGTTCCGGCTGTC
AGCGCAGGGGCGCCCGGTTCTTTTTGTCAAGACCGACCTGTCCGGTGCCCTGAATGAACTCCAGGACGAG
GCAGCGCGGCTATCGTGGCTGGCCACGACGGGCGTTCCTTGCGCAGCTGTGCTCGACGTTGTCACTGAAG
CGGGAAGGGACTGGCTGCTATTGGGCGAAGTGCCGGGGCAGGATCTCCTGTCATCTCACCTTGCTCCTGC
CGAGAAAGTATCCATCATGGCTGATGCAATGCGGCGGCTGCATACGCTTGATCCGGCTACCTGCCCATTC
GACCACCAAGCGAAACATCGCATCGAGCGAGCACGTACTCGGATGGAAGCCGGTCTTGTCGATCAGGATG
ATCTGGACGAAGAGCATCAGGGGCTCGCGCCAGCCGAACTGTTCGCCAGGCTCAAGGCGCGGATGCCCGA
CGGCGAGGATCTCGTCGTGACCCACGGCGATGCCTGCTTGCCGAATATCATGGTGGAAAATGGCCGCTTT
TCTGGATTCATCGACTGTGGCCGGCTGGGTGTGGCGGACCGCTATCAGGACATAGCGTTGGCTACCCGTG
ATATTGCTGAAGAGCTTGGCGGCGAATGGGCTGACCGCTTCCTCGTGCTTTACGGTATCGCCGCTCCCGA
TTCGCAGCGCATCGCCTTCTATCGCCTTCTTGACGAGTTCTTCTAGTATGTAAGCCCTGTGCCTTCTAGT
TGCCAGCCATCTGTTGTTTGCCCCTCCCCCGTGCCTTCCTTGACCCTGGAAGGTGCCACTCCCACTGTCC
TTTCCTAATAAAATGAGGAAATTGCATCGCATTGTCTGAGTAGGTGTCATTCTATTCTGGGGGGTGGGGT
GGGGCAGGACAGCAAGGGGGAGGATTGGGAAGACAATAGCAGGCATGCTGGGGATGCGGTGGGCTCTATG
GTTAATTAACCAGTCAAGTCAGCTACTTGGCGAGATCGACTTGTCTGGGTTTCGACTACGCTCAGAATTG
CGTCAGTCAAGTTCGATCTGGTCCTTGCTATTGCACCCGTTCTCCGATTACGAGTTTCATTTAAATCATG
TGAGCAAAAGGCCAGCAAAAGGCCAGGAACCGTAAAAAGGCCGCGTTGCTGGCGTTTTTCCATAGGCTCC
GCCCCCCTGACGAGCATCACAAAAATCGACGCTCAAGTCAGAGGTGGCGAAACCCGACAGGACTATAAAG
ATACCAGGCGTTTCCCCCTGGAAGCTCCCTCGTGCGCTCTCCTGTTCCGACCCTGCCGCTTACCGGATAC
CTGTCCGCCTTTCTCCCTTCGGGAAGCGTGGCGCTTTCTCATAGCTCACGCTGTAGGTATCTCAGTTCGG
TGTAGGTCGTTCGCTCCAAGCTGGGCTGTGTGCACGAACCCCCCGTTCAGCCCGACCGCTGCGCCTTATC
CGGTAACTATCGTCTTGAGTCCAACCCGGTAAGACACGACTTATCGCCACTGGCAGCAGCCACTGGTAAC
AGGATTAGCAGAGCGAGGTATGTAGGCGGTGCTACAGAGTTCTTGAAGTGGTGGCCTAACTACGGCTACA
CTAGAAGAACAGTATTTGGTATCTGCGCTCTGCTGAAGCCAGTTACCTTCGGAAAAAGAGTTGGTAGCTC
TTGATCCGGCAAACAAACCACCGCTGGTAGCGGTGGTTTTTTTGTTTGCAAGCAGCAGATTACGCGCAGA
AAAAAAGGATCTCAAGAAGATCCTTTGATCTTTTCTACGGGGTCTGACGCTCAGTGGAACGAAAACTCAC
GTTAAGGGATTTTGGTCATGAGATTATCAAAAAGGATCTTCACCTAGATCCTTTTAAATTAAAAATGAAG
TTTTAAATCAATCTAAAGTATATATGAGTAAACTTGGTCTGACAGTTACCAATGCTTAATCAGTGAGGCA
CCTATCTCAGCGATCTGTCTATTTCGTTCATCCATAGTTGCATTTAAATTTCCGAACTCTCCAAGGCCCT
CGTCGGAAAATCTTCAAACCTTTCGTCCGATCCATCTTGCAGGCTACCTCTCGAACGAACTATCGCAAGT
CTCTTGGCCGGCCTTGCGCCTTGGCTATTGCTTGGCAGCGCCTATCGCCAGGTATTACTCCAATCCCGAA
TATCCGAGATCGGGATCACCCGAGAGAAGTTCAACCTACATCCTCAATCCCGATCTATCCGAGATCCGAG
GAATATCGAAATCGGGGCGCGCCTGGTGTACCGAGAACGATCCTCTCAGTGCGAGTCTCGACGATCCATA
TCGTTGCTTGGCAGTCAGCCAGTCGGAATCCAGCTTGGGACCCAGGAAGTCCAATCGTCAGATATTGTAC
TCAAGCCTGGTCACGGCAGCGTACCGATCTGTTTAAACCTAGATATTGATAGTCTGATCGGTCAACGTAT
AATCGAGTCCTAGCTTTTGCAAACATCTATCAAGAGACAGGATCAGCAGGAGGCTTTCGCATGAGTATTC
AACATTTCCGTGTCGCCCTTATTCCCTTTTTTGCGGCATTTTGCCTTCCTGTTTTTGCTCACCCAGAAAC
GCTGGTGAAAGTAAAAGATGCTGAAGATCAGTTGGGTGCGCGAGTGGGTTACATCGAACTGGATCTCAAC
AGCGGTAAGATCCTTGAGAGTTTTCGCCCCGAAGAACGCTTTCCAATGATGAGCACTTTTAAAGTTCTGC
TATGTGGCGCGGTATTATCCCGTATTGACGCCGGGCAAGAGCAACTCGGTCGCCGCATACACTATTCTCA
GAATGACTTGGTTGAGTATTCACCAGTCACAGAAAAGCATCTTACGGATGGCATGACAGTAAGAGAATTA
TGCAGTGCTGCCATAACCATGAGTGATAACACTGCGGCCAACTTACTTCTGACAACGATTGGAGGACCGA
AGGAGCTAACCGCTTTTTTGCACAACATGGGGGATCATGTAACTCGCCTTGATCGTTGGGAACCGGAGCT
GAATGAAGCCATACCAAACGACGAGCGTGACACCACGATGCCTGTAGCAATGGCAACAACCTTGCGTAAA
CTATTAACTGGCGAACTACTTACTCTAGCTTCCCGGCAACAGTTGATAGACTGGATGGAGGCGGATAAAG
TTGCAGGACCACTTCTGCGCTCGGCCCTTCCGGCTGGCTGGTTTATTGCTGATAAATCTGGAGCCGGTGA
GCGTGGGTCTCGCGGTATCATTGCAGCACTGGGGCCAGATGGTAAGCCCTCCCGTATCGTAGTTATCTAC
ACGACGGGGAGTCAGGCAACTATGGATGAACGAAATAGACAGATCGCTGAGATAGGTGCCTCACTGATTA
AGCATTGGTAACCGATTCTAGGTGCATTGGCGCAGAAAAAAATGCCTGATGCGACGCTGCGCGTCTTATA
CTCCCACATATGCCAGATTCAGCAACGGATACGGCTTCCCCAACTTGCCCACTTCCATACGTGTCCTCCT
TACCAGAAATTTATCCTTAAGATCCCGAATCGTTTAAACTCGACTCTGGCTCTATCGAATCTCCGTCGTT
TCGAGCTTACGCGAACAGCCGTGGCGCTCATTTGCTCGTCGGGCATCGAATCTCGTCAGCTATCGTCAGC
TTACCTTTTTGGCAGCGATCGCGGCTCCCGACATCTTGGACCATTAGCTCCACAGGTATCTTCTTCCCTC
TAGTGGTCATAACAGCAGCTTCAGCTACCTCTCAATTCAAAAAACCCCTCAAGACCCGTTTAGAGGCCCC
AAGGGGTTATGCTATCAATCGTTGCGTTACACACACAAAAAACCAACACACATCCATCTTCGATGGATAG
CGATTTTATTATCTAACTGCTGATCGAGTGTAGCCAGATCTAGTAATCAATTACGGGGTCATTAGTTCAT
AGCCCATATATGGAGTTCCGCGTTACATAACTTACGGTAAATGGCCCGCCTGGCTGACCGCCCAACGACC
CCCGCCCATTGACGTCAATAATGACGTATGTTCCCATAGTAACGCCAATAGGGACTTTCCATTGACGTCA
ATGGGTGGAGTATTTACGGTAAACTGCCCACTTGGCAGTACATCAAGTGTATCATATGCCAAGTACGCCC
CCTATTGACGTCAATGACGGTAAATGGCCCGCCTGGCATTATGCCCAGTACATGACCTTATGGGACTTTC
CTACTTGGCAGTACATCTACGTATTAGTCATCGCTATTACCATGCTGATGCGGTTTTGGCAGTACATCAA
TGGGCGTGGATAGCGGTTTGACTCACGGGGATTTCCAAGTCTCCACCCCATTGACGTCAATGGGAGTTTG
TTTTGGCACCAAAATCAACGGGACTTTCCAAAATGTCGTAACAACTCCGCCCCATTGACGCAAATGGGCG
GTAGGCGTGTACGGTGGGAGGTCTATATAAGCAGAGCTGGTTTAGTGAACCGTCAGATCGCCTGGAGACG
CCATCCACGCTGTTTTGACCTCCATAGAAGACACCGGGACCGATCCAGCCTCCCCTCGAAGCTTACATGT
GGTACCGAGCTCGGATCCTGAGAACTTCAGGGTGAGTCTATGGGACCCTTGATGTTTTCTTTCCCCTTCT
TTTCTATGGTTAAGTTCATGTCATAGGAAGGGGAGAAGTAACAGGGTACACATATTGACCAAATCAGGGT
AATTTTGCATTTGTAATTTTAAAAAATGCTTTCTTCTTTTAATATACTTTTTTGTTTATCTTATTTCTAA
TACTTTCCCTAATCTCTTTCTTTCAGGGCAATAATGATACAATGTATCATGCCTCTTTGCACCATTCTAA
AGAATAACAGTGATAATTTCTGGGTTAAGGCAATAGCAATATTTCTGCATATAAATATTTCTGCATATAA
ATTGTAACTGATGTAAGAGGTTTCATATTGCTAATAGCAGCTACAATCCAGCTACCATTCTGCTTTTATT
TTATGGTTGGGATAAGGCTGGAT
Features (pLannotate 1.2.2; 21 found; start..end, strand, type, name):
    123..3878    +  CDS            S: SPIKE_SARS2 - Experimental evidence at protein level: Swiss-Prot protein existence level 1. [Spike glycoprotein]: May down-regulate host tetherin (BST2) by lysosomal degradation, thereby counteracting its antiviral activity. From Severe acute respiratory syndrome coronavirus 2 (2019-nCoV) (SARS-CoV-2).
   3952..4540    +  misc_feature   WPRE: woodchuck hepatitis virus posttranscriptional regulatory element
   4593..4714    -  polyA_signal   SV40 poly(A) signal: SV40 polyadenylation signal
   4737..4806    -  CDS            large T antigen (fragment): large T antigen from SV40 (simian virus 40)
   4829..4875    +  terminator     T7 terminator: transcription terminator for bacteriophage T7 RNA polymerase
   4905..5041    +  terminator     rrnG terminator: transcription terminator from the E. coli ribosomal RNA rrnG operon (Albrechtsen et al., 1991)
   5086..5157    +  misc_feature   3' β-globin insulator: insulator downstream of the human β-globin locus (Farrell et al., 2002)
   5202..5398    +  promoter       SV40 promoter: SV40 early promoter
   5412..6203    +  CDS            neo: KKA2_KLEPN - Also known as kan, nptII. Experimental evidence at protein level: Swiss-Prot protein existence level 1. Resistance to kanamycin, neomycin, paromomycin, ribostamycin, butirosin and gentamicin B. From Klebsiella pneumoniae.
   6217..6441    +  polyA_signal   bGH poly(A) signal: bovine growth hormone polyadenylation signal
   6637..7225    -  rep_origin     ori: high-copy-number ColE1/pMB1/pBR322/pUC origin of replication
   7397..7461    -  CDS            bla(M) (fragment): β-lactamase lacking the signal sequence; bla(M); allows cytosolic expression of β-lactamase
   7971..8831    +  CDS            AmpR: β-lactamase; bla; confers resistance to ampicillin, carbenicillin, and related antibiotics
   8844..8980    +  terminator     rrnG terminator: transcription terminator from the E. coli ribosomal RNA rrnG operon (Albrechtsen et al., 1991)
   9132..9203    +  misc_feature   5' β-globin insulator: insulator upstream of the human β-globin locus (Farrell et al., 2002)
   9208..9254    -  terminator     T7 terminator: transcription terminator for bacteriophage T7 RNA polymerase
   9272..9320    -  polyA_signal   poly(A) signal: synthetic polyadenylation signal
   9401..9704    +  enhancer       CMV enhancer: human cytomegalovirus immediate early enhancer
   9777..9794    -  promoter       CMV promoter (fragment): human cytomegalovirus (CMV) immediate early promoter
   9857..9908    +  promoter       CMVd2 promoter: truncated human cytomegalovirus (CMV) immediate early promoter that yields moderately reduced expression relative to the full-length promoter
  10042..64      +  intron         β-globin intron (across the origin): internally truncated intron from human β-globin
