[The description below was written by a language model from this plasmid's Addgene catalogue record and pLannotate feature annotations shown in this document.]
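Description:
pTwist-SARS-CoV-2 Δ18 B.1.351v1 is a mammalian expression plasmid of about 10.5 kb, built on a pTwist backbone, that encodes the SARS-CoV-2 spike glycoprotein of the B.1.351 lineage (the depositor's "v1" version of this variant) with the last 18 C-terminal amino acids removed. It is propagated in E. coli from a high-copy ColE1/pUC-type origin under ampicillin selection (AmpR, β-lactamase). The annotation also picks up a short stray β-lactamase fragment.

In the annotated sequence, the spike coding region lies downstream of a CMV enhancer and CMV promoter elements (annotated as a truncated CMVd2 form plus a small fragment), followed by an internally truncated human β-globin intron that spans the sequence origin. Such an intron generally improves processing and expression of the transcript. After the spike ORF comes a WPRE, which enhances mRNA stability and export, and an SV40 polyadenylation signal, annotated on the reverse strand. A separate SV40 early promoter–neo–bGH poly(A) cassette could provide G418 selection in mammalian cells. The β-globin insulator elements, T7 and rrnG terminators and a synthetic poly(A) signal flanking the cassettes help isolate the transcription units from one another.

The stated purpose is pseudovirus production: the plasmid supplies the variant spike as the envelope protein in producer cells. Truncating the spike cytoplasmic tail is a common way to improve its incorporation into pseudotyped particles. The associated publication concerns escape of SARS-CoV-2 variants from vaccine-induced neutralizing antibodies, consistent with use in pseudovirus neutralization assays. The record does not list the specific B.1.351v1 mutations.
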