Addgene plasmid #169462: pTwist-SARS-CoV-2 Δ18 B.1.351v1
Purpose: Encodes SARS-CoV-2 B.1.351v1 Spike Protein lacking 18 C-terminal amino acids for pseudovirus production
Depositing lab: Alejandro Balazs. Depositing organization: Massachusetts General Hospital. Publication: Multiple SARS-CoV-2 variants escape neutralization by vaccine-induced humoral immunity. Garcia-Beltran WF, Lam EC, St Denis K, Nitido AD, Garcia ZH, Hauser BM, Feldman J, Pavlovic MN, Gregory DJ, Poznansky MC, Sigal A, Schmidt AG, Iafrate AJ, Naranbhai V, Balazs AB. Cell. 2021 Mar 12. pii: S0092-8674(21)00298-1. doi: 10.1016/j.cell.2021.03.013. PubMed 33743213.
Backbone
  Vector backbone: pTwist
  Vector type: Mammalian Expression
Growth in bacteria
  Bacterial resistance: Ampicillin, 100 μg/mL
  Growth temperature: 37°C
  Growth strain: DH5alpha
  Copy number: Unknown
Gene/Insert
  Gene/Insert name: SARS-CoV-2 B.1.351v1 Spike truncated to remove 18 amino acids
  Entrez Gene: S (a.k.a. GU280_gp02, spike glycoprotein)
Terms and licenses: Academic/Nonprofit Terms; Industry Terms: Not Available to Industry
How to cite: pTwist-SARS-CoV-2 Δ18 B.1.351v1 was a gift from Alejandro Balazs (Addgene plasmid # 169462 ; http://n2t.net/addgene:169462 ; RRID:Addgene_169462)
